>Addgene plasmid #76441 | PDIK1L gRNA (BRDN0001145465) | addgene full sequence | sequence record 185844 | Addgene Assembled Sequence
CCCGGGTGCAAAGATGGATAAAGTTTTAAACAGAGAGGAATCTTTGCAGCTAATGGACCTTCTAGGTCTT
GAAAGGAGTGGGAATTGGCTCCGGTGCCCGTCAGTGGGCAGAGCGCACATCGCCCACAGTCCCCGAGAAG
TTGGGGGGAGGGGTCGGCAATTGATCCGGTGCCTAGAGAAGGTGGCGCGGGGTAAACTGGGAAAGTGATG
TCGTGTACTGGCTCCGCCTTTTTCCCGAGGGTGGGGGAGAACCGTATATAAGTGCAGTAGTCGCCGTGAA
CGTTCTTTTTCGCAACGGGTTTGCCGCCAGAACACAGGTAAGTGCCGTGTGTGGTTCCCGCGGGCCTGGC
CTCTTTACGGGTTATGGCCCTTGCGTGCCTTGAATTACTTCCACCTGGCTGCAGTACGTGATTCTTGATC
CCGAGCTTCGGGTTGGAAGTGGGTGGGAGAGTTCGAGGCCTTGCGCTTAAGGAGCCCCTTCGCCTCGTGC
TTGAGTTGAGGCCTGGCCTGGGCGCTGGGGCCGCCGCGTGCGAATCTGGTGGCACCTTCGCGCCTGTCTC
GCTGCTTTCGATAAGTCTCTAGCCATTTAAAATTTTTGATGACCTGCTGCGACGCTTTTTTTCTGGCAAG
ATAGTCTTGTAAATGCGGGCCAAGATCTGCACACTGGTATTTCGGTTTTTGGGGCCGCGGGCGGCGACGG
GGCCCGTGCGTCCCAGCGCACATGTTCGGCGAGGCGGGGCCTGCGAGCGCGGCCACCGAGAATCGGACGG
GGGTAGTCTCAAGCTGGCCGGCCTGCTCTGGTGCCTGGCCTCGCGCCGCCGTGTATCGCCCCGCCCTGGG
CGGCAAGGCTGGCCCGGTCGGCACCAGTTGCGTGAGCGGAAAGATGGCCGCTTCCCGGCCCTGCTGCAGG
GAGCTCAAAATGGAGGACGCGGCGCTCGGGAGAGCGGGCGGGTGAGTCACCCACACAAAGGAAAAGGGCC
TTTCCGTCCTCAGCCGTCGCTTCATGTGACTCCACGGAGTACCGGGCGCCGTCCAGGCACCTCGATTAGT
TCTCGAGCTTTTGGAGTACGTCGTCTTTAGGTTGGGGGGAGGGGTTTTATGCGATGGAGTTTCCCCACAC
TGAGTGGGTGGAGACTGAAGTTAGGCCAGCTTGGCACTTGATGTAATTCTCCTTGGAATTTGCCCTTTTT
GAGTTTGGATCTTGGTTCATTCTCAAGCCTCAGACAGTGGTTCAAAGTTTTTTTCTTCCATTTCAGGTGT
CGTGACGTACGGCCACCATGACCGAGTACAAGCCCACGGTGCGCCTCGCCACCCGCGACGACGTCCCCAG
GGCCGTACGCACCCTCGCCGCCGCGTTCGCCGACTACCCCGCCACGCGCCACACCGTCGATCCGGACCGC
CACATCGAGCGGGTCACCGAGCTGCAAGAACTCTTCCTCACGCGCGTCGGGCTCGACATCGGCAAGGTGT
GGGTCGCGGACGACGGCGCCGCCGTGGCGGTCTGGACCACGCCGGAGAGCGTCGAAGCGGGGGCGGTGTT
CGCCGAGATCGGCCCGCGCATGGCCGAGTTGAGCGGTTCCCGGCTGGCCGCGCAGCAACAGATGGAAGGC
CTCCTGGCGCCGCACCGGCCCAAGGAGCCCGCGTGGTTCCTGGCCACCGTCGGAGTCTCGCCCGACCACC
AGGGCAAGGGTCTGGGCAGCGCCGTCGTGCTCCCCGGAGTGGAGGCGGCCGAGCGCGCCGGGGTGCCCGC
CTTCCTGGAGACCTCCGCGCCCCGCAACCTCCCCTTCTACGAGCGGCTCGGCTTCACCGTCACCGCCGAC
GTCGAGGTGCCCGAAGGACCGCGCACCTGGTGCATGACCCGCAAGCCCGGTGCCTGAACGCGTTAAGTCG
ACAATCAACCTCTGGATTACAAAATTTGTGAAAGATTGACTGGTATTCTTAACTATGTTGCTCCTTTTAC
GCTATGTGGATACGCTGCTTTAATGCCTTTGTATCATGCTATTGCTTCCCGTATGGCTTTCATTTTCTCC
TCCTTGTATAAATCCTGGTTGCTGTCTCTTTATGAGGAGTTGTGGCCCGTTGTCAGGCAACGTGGCGTGG
TGTGCACTGTGTTTGCTGACGCAACCCCCACTGGTTGGGGCATTGCCACCACCTGTCAGCTCCTTTCCGG
GACTTTCGCTTTCCCCCTCCCTATTGCCACGGCGGAACTCATCGCCGCCTGCCTTGCCCGCTGCTGGACA
GGGGCTCGGCTGTTGGGCACTGACAATTCCGTGGTGTTGTCGGGGAAATCATCGTCCTTTCCTTGGCTGC
TCGCCTGTGTTGCCACCTGGATTCTGCGCGGGACGTCCTTCTGCTACGTCCCTTCGGCCCTCAATCCAGC
GGACCTTCCTTCCCGCGGCCTGCTGCCGGCTCTGCGGCCTCTTCCGCGTCTTCGCCTTCGCCCTCAGACG
AGTCGGATCTCCCTTTGGGCCGCCTCCCCGCGTCGACTTTAAGACCAATGACTTACAAGGCAGCTGTAGA
TCTTAGCCACTTTTTAAAAGAAAAGGGGGGACTGGAAGGGCTAATTCACTCCCAACGAAGACAAGATCTG
CTTTTTGCTTGTACTGGGTCTCTCTGGTTAGACCAGATCTGAGCCTGGGAGCTCTCTGGCTAACTAGGGA
ACCCACTGCTTAAGCCTCAATAAAGCTTGCCTTGAGTGCTTCAAGTAGTGTGTGCCCGTCTGTTGTGTGA
CTCTGGTAACTAGAGATCCCTCAGACCCTTTTAGTCAGTGTGGAAAATCTCTAGCAGTACGTATAGTAGT
TCATGTCATCTTATTATTCAGTATTTATAACTTGCAAAGAAATGAATATCAGAGAGTGAGAGGAACTTGT
TTATTGCAGCTTATAATGGTTACAAATAAAGCAATAGCATCACAAATTTCACAAATAAAGCATTTTTTTC
ACTGCATTCTAGTTGTGGTTTGTCCAAACTCATCAATGTATCTTATCATGTCTGGCTCTAGCTATCCCGC
CCCTAACTCCGCCCATCCCGCCCCTAACTCCGCCCAGTTCCGCCCATTCTCCGCCCCATGGCTGACTAAT
TTTTTTTATTTATGCAGAGGCCGAGGCCGCCTCGGCCTCTGAGCTATTCCAGAAGTAGTGAGGAGGCTTT
TTTGGAGGCCTAGGGACGTACCCAATTCGCCCTATAGTGAGTCGTATTACGCGCGCTCACTGGCCGTCGT
TTTACAACGTCGTGACTGGGAAAACCCTGGCGTTACCCAACTTAATCGCCTTGCAGCACATCCCCCTTTC
GCCAGCTGGCGTAATAGCGAAGAGGCCCGCACCGATCGCCCTTCCCAACAGTTGCGCAGCCTGAATGGCG
AATGGG
[124 nt withheld, positions 3367-3490]
C
[91 nt withheld, positions 3492-3582]
A
[49 nt withheld, positions 3584-3632]
CCTTTGACGTTGGAGTCCACGTTCTTT
[37 nt withheld, positions 3660-3696]
ACCCTATCTCGGTCTATTCTTTTGATTTATAAGGGATTTTGCCGATTTCGGCCTATTGGTTAAAAAATGA
GCTGATTTAACAAAAATTTAACGCGAATTTTAACAAAATATTAACGCTTACAATTTAGGTGGCACTTTTC
GGGGAAATGTGCGCGGAACCCCTATTTGTTTATTTTTCTAAATACATTCAAATATGTATCCGCTCATGAG
ACAATAACCCTGATAAATGCTTCAATAATATTGAAAAAGGAAGAGTATGAGTATTCAACATTTCCGTGTC
GCCCTTATTCCCTTTTTTGCGGCATTTTGCCTTCCTGTTTTTGCTCACCCAGAAACGCTGGTGAAAGTAA
AAGATGCTGAAGATCAGTTGGGTGCACGAGTGGGTTACATCGAACTGGATCTCAACAGCGGTAAGATCCT
TGAGAGTTTTCGCCCCGAAGAACGTTTTCCAATGATGAGCACTTTTAAAGTTCTGCTATGTGGCGCGGTA
TTATCCCGTATTGACGCCGGGCAAGAGCAACTCGGTCGCCGCATACACTATTCTCAGAATGACTTGGTTG
AGTACTCACCAGTCACAGAAAAGCATCTTACGGATGGCATGACAGTAAGAGAATTATGCAGTGCTGCCAT
AACCATGAGTGATAACACTGCGGCCAACTTACTTCTGACAACGATCGGAGGACCGAAGGAGCTAACCGCT
TTTTTGCACAACATGGGGGATCATGTAACTCGCCTTGATCGTTGGGAACCGGAGCTGAATGAAGCCATAC
CAAACGACGAGCGTGACACCACGATGCCTGTAGCAATGGCAACAACGTTGCGCAAACTATTAACTGGCGA
ACTACTTACTCTAGCTTCCCGGCAACAATTAATAGACTGGATGGAGGCGGATAAAGTTGCAGGACCACTT
CTGCGCTCGGCCCTTCCGGCTGGCTGGTTTATTGCTGATAAATCTGGAGCCGGTGAGCGTGGGTCTCGCG
GTATCATTGCAGCACTGGGGCCAGATGGTAAGCCCTCCCGTATCGTAGTTATCTACACGACGGGGAGTCA
GGCAACTATGGATGAACGAAATAGACAGATCGCTGAGATAGGTGCCTCACTGATTAAGCATTGGTAACTG
TCAGACCAAGTTTACTCATATATACTTTAGATTGATTTAAAACTTCATTTTTAATTTAAAAGGATCTAGG
TGAAGATCCTTTTTGATAATCTCATGACCAAAATCCCTTAACGTGAGTTTTCGTTCCACTGAGCGTCAGA
CCCCGTAGAAAAGATCAAAGGATCTTCTTGAGATCCTTTTTTTCTGCGCGTAATCTGCTGCTTGCAAACA
AAAAAACCACCGCTACCAGCGGTGGTTTGTTTGCCGGATCAAGAGCTACCAACTCTTTTTCCGAAGGTAA
CTGGCTTCAGCAGAGCGCAGATACCAAATACTGTTCTTCTAGTGTAGCCGTAGTTAGGCCACCACTTCAA
GAACTCTGTAGCACCGCCTACATACCTCGCTCTGCTAATCCTGTTACCAGTGGCTGCTGCCAGTGGCGAT
AAGTCGTGTCTTACCGGGTTGGACTCAAGACGATAGTTACCGGATAAGGCGCAGCGGTCGGGCTGAACGG
GGGGTTCGTGCACACAGCCCAGCTTGGAGCGAACGACCTACACCGAACTGAGATACCTACAGCGTGAGCT
ATGAGAAAGCGCCACGCTTCCCGAAGGGAGAAAGGCGGACAGGTATCCGGTAAGCGGCAGGGTCGGAACA
GGAGAGCGCACGAGGGAGCTTCCAGGGGGAAACGCCTGGTATCTTTATAGTCCTGTCGGGTTTCGCCACC
TCTGACTTGAGCGTCGATTTTTGTGATGCTCGTCAGGGGGGCGGAGCCTATGGAAAAACGCCAGCAACGC
GGCCTTTTTACGGTTCCTGGCCTTTTGCTGGCCTTTTGCTCACATGTTCTTTCCTGCGTTATCCCCTGAT
TCTGTGGATAACCGTATTACCGCCTTTGAGTGAGCTGATACCGCTCGCCGCAGCCGAACGACCGAGCGCA
GCGAGTCAGTGAGCGAGGAAGCGGAAGAGCGCCCAATACGCAAACCGCCTCTCCCCGCGCGTTGGCCGAT
TCATTAATGCAGCTGGCACGACAGGTTTCCCGACTGGAAAGCGGGCAGTGAGCGCAACGCAATTAATGTG
AGTTAGCTCACTCATTAGGCACCCCAGGCTTTACACTTTATGCTTCCGGCTCGTATGTTGTGTGGAATTG
TGAGCGGATAACAATTTCACACAGGAAACAGCTATGACCATGATTACGCCAAGCGCGCAATTAACCCTCA
CTAAAGGGAACAAAAGCTGGAGCTGCAAGCTTAATGTAGTCTTATGCAATACTCTTGTAGTCTTGCAACA
TGGTAACGATGAGTTAGCAACATGCCTTACAAGGAGAGAAAAAGCACCGTGCATGCCGATTGGTGGAAGT
AAGGTGGTACGATCGTGCCTTATTAGGAAGGCAACAGACGGGTCTGACATGGATTGGACGAACCACTGAA
TTGCCGCATTGCAGAGATATTGTATTTAAGTGCCTAGCTCGATACATAAACGGGTCTCTCTGGTTAGACC
AGATCTGAGCCTGGGAGCTCTCTGGCTAACTAGGGAACCCACTGCTTAAGCCTCAATAAAGCTTGCCTTG
AGTGCTTCAAGTAGTGTGTGCCCGTCTGTTGTGTGACTCTGGTAACTAGAGATCCCTCAGACCCTTTTAG
TCAGTGTGGAAAATCTCTAGCAGTGGCGCCCGAACAGGGACTTGAAAGCGAAAGGGAAACCAGAGGAGCT
CTCTCGACGCAGGACTCGGCTTGCTGAAGCGCGCACGGCAAGAGGCGAGGGGCGGCGACTGGTGAGTACG
CCAAAAATTTTGACTAGCGGAGGCTAGAAGGAGAGAGATGGGTGCGAGAGCGTCAGTATTAAGCGGGGGA
GAATTAGATCGCGATGGGAAAAAATTCGGTTAAGGCCAGGGGGAAAGAAAAAATATAAATTAAAACATAT
AGTATGGGCAAGCAGGGAGCTAGAACGATTCGCAGTTAATCCTGGCCTGTTAGAAACATCAGAAGGCTGT
AGACAAATACTGGGACAGCTACAACCATCCCTTCAGACAGGATCAGAAGAACTTAGATCATTATATAATA
CAGTAGCAACCCTCTATTGTGTGCATCAAAGGATAGAGATAAAAGACACCAAGGAAGCTTTAGACAAGAT
AGAGGAAGAGCAAAACAAAAGTAAGACCACCGCACAGCAAGCGGCCGCTGATCTTCAGACCTGGAGGAGG
AGATATGAGGGACAATTGGAGAAGTGAATTATATAAATATAAAGTAGTAAAAATTGAACCATTAGGAGTA
GCACCCACCAAGGCAAAGAGAAGAGTGGTGCAGAGAGAAAAAAGAGCAGTGGGAATAGGAGCTTTGTTCC
TTGGGTTCTTGGGAGCAGCAGGAAGCACTATGGGCGCAGCGTCAATGACGCTGACGGTACAGGCCAGACA
ATTATTGTCTGGTATAGTGCAGCAGCAGAACAATTTGCTGAGGGCTATTGAGGCGCAACAGCATCTGTTG
CAACTCACAGTCTGGGGCATCAAGCAGCTCCAGGCAAGAATCCTGGCTGTGGAAAGATACCTAAAGGATC
AACAGCTCCTGGGGATTTGGGGTTGCTCTGGAAAACTCATTTGCACCACTGCTGTGCCTTGGAATGCTAG
TTGGAGTAATAAATCTCTGGAACAGATTTGGAATCACACGACCTGGATGGAGTGGGACAGAGAAATTAAC
AATTACACAAGCTTAATACACTCCTTAATTGAAGAATCGCAAAACCAGCAAGAAAAGAATGAACAAGAAT
TATTGGAATTAGATAAATGGGCAAGTTTGTGGAATTGGTTTAACATAACAAATTGGCTGTGGTATATAAA
ATTATTCATAATGATAGTAGGAGGCTTGGTAGGTTTAAGAATAGTTTTTGCTGTACTTTCTATAGTGAAT
AGAGTTAGGCAGGGATATTCACCATTATCGTTTCAGACCCACCTCCCAACCCCGAGGGGACCCAGAGAGG
GCCTATTTCCCATGATTCCTTCATATTTGCATATACGATACAAGGCTGTTAGAGAGATAATTAGAATTAA
TTTGACTGTAAACACAAAGATATTAGTACAAAATACGTGACGTAGAAAGTAATAATTTCTTGGGTAGTTT
GCAGTTTTAAAATTATGTTTTAAAATGGACTATCATATGCTTACCGTAACTTGAAAGTATTTCGATTTCT
TGGCTTTATATATCTTGTGGAAAGGACGAAACACCGGAGGTAGGCCGAGGTAGTTAGTTTTAGAGCTAGA
AATAGCAAGTTAAAATAAGGCTAGTCCGTTATCAACTTGAAAAAGTGGCACCGAGTCGGTGCTTTTTTAA
GCTTGGCGTAACTAGATCTTGAGACAAATGGCAGTATTCATCCACAATTTTAAAAGAAAAGGGGGGATTG
GGGGGTACAGTGCAGGGGAAAGAATAGTAGACATAATAGCAACAGACATACAAACTAAAGAATTACAAAA
ACAAATTACAAAAATTCAAAATTTTCGGGTTTATTACAGGGACAGCAGAGATCCACTTTGGCGCCGGCTC
GAGGGGG
Features (pLannotate 1.2.2; 29 found; start..end, strand, type, name):
     14..80      +  CDS            small t antigen (fragment): SV40 (simian virus 40) small t antigen
    106..317     +  promoter       EF-1α core promoter: core promoter for human elongation factor EF-1α
    318..1256    +  intron         EF-1α intron A: intron upstream of the start codon of human EF-1α
   1278..1877    +  CDS            PuroR (fragment): puromycin N-acetyltransferase; pac from Streptomyces; confers resistance to puromycin
   1893..2481    +  misc_feature   WPRE: woodchuck hepatitis virus posttranscriptional regulatory element
   2532..2551    +  misc_feature   cPPT/CTS (fragment): central polypurine tract and central termination sequence of HIV-1
   2553..2786    +  LTR            3' LTR (ΔU3): self-inactivating 3' long terminal repeat (LTR) from HIV-1
   2864..2985    +  polyA_signal   SV40 poly(A) signal: SV40 polyadenylation signal
   3025..3160    +  rep_origin     SV40 ori: SV40 origin of replication
   3181..3199    -  promoter       T7 promoter: promoter for bacteriophage T7 RNA polymerase
   3207..3362    +  CDS            lacZα (fragment): LacZα fragment of β-galactosidase; lacZ fragment
   3367..3795    +  rep_origin     f1 ori (sequence partly withheld): f1 bacteriophage origin of replication; arrow indicates direction of (+) strand synthesis
   3848..3952    +  promoter       AmpR promoter: bla
   3953..4813    +  CDS            AmpR: β-lactamase; bla; confers resistance to ampicillin, carbenicillin, and related antibiotics
   4984..5572    +  rep_origin     ori: high-copy-number ColE1/pMB1/pBR322/pUC origin of replication
   5755..5847    +  CDS            lacI (fragment): lac repressor; lacI; The lac repressor binds to the lac operator to inhibit transcription in E. coli. This inhibition can be relieved by adding lactose or isopropyl-β-D-thiogalactopyranoside (IPTG).
   5860..5881    +  protein_bind   CAP binding site: CAP binding activates transcription in the presence of cAMP. E. coli catabolite activator protein
   5896..5926    +  promoter       lac promoter: promoter for the E. coli lac operon
   5934..5950    +  protein_bind   lac operator: The lac repressor binds to the lac operator to inhibit transcription in E. coli. This inhibition can be relieved by adding lactose or isopropyl-β-D-thiogalactopyranoside (IPTG). lac repressor encoded by lacI
   5995..6013    +  promoter       T3 promoter: promoter for bacteriophage T3 RNA polymerase
   6041..6267    +  promoter       RSV promoter: Rous sarcoma virus enhancer/promoter
   6268..6448    +  LTR            5' LTR (truncated): truncated 5' long terminal repeat (LTR) from HIV-1
   6495..6620    +  misc_feature   HIV-1 Ψ: packaging signal of human immunodeficiency virus type 1
   6604..6967    +  CDS            HIV-1 gag (fragment): gag protein from human immunodeficiency virus 1; gag
   7113..7346    +  misc_feature   RRE: The Rev response element (RRE) of HIV-1 allows for Rev-dependent mRNA export from the nucleus to the cytoplasm.
   7723..7749    +  CDS            Rev (fragment): human immunodeficiency virus 1 (HIV-1) Rev protein; rev; enhances nuclear export of unspliced and incompletely spliced viral mRNAs
   7753..7993    +  promoter       U6 promoter: RNA polymerase III promoter for human U6 snRNA
   8023..8098    +  misc_RNA       gRNA scaffold: guide RNA scaffold for the Streptococcus pyogenes CRISPR/Cas9 system
   8154..8271    +  misc_feature   cPPT/CTS: central polypurine tract and central termination sequence of HIV-1
