[The description below was written by a language model from this plasmid's Addgene catalogue record and pLannotate feature annotations shown in this document.]
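Description:
PDIK1L gRNA (BRDN0001145465) is a third-generation lentiviral CRISPR guide plasmid built on the lentiGuide-Puro backbone, designed to deliver a single guide RNA against human PDIK1L (also known as CLIK1L or STK35L2). In bacteria it is maintained as a high-copy plasmid through a ColE1/pUC-type origin and selected with ampicillin via the β-lactamase gene. The backbone also carries an f1 origin, an SV40 origin and poly(A) signal, and leftover lac and T7/T3 cloning-vector elements that play no part in its function.

The lentiviral transfer cassette begins with an RSV promoter fused to a truncated HIV-1 5' LTR, which makes genomic RNA production in packaging cells Tat-independent. This is followed by the Ψ packaging signal with a partial gag region, the Rev response element for nuclear export of the unspliced genome, and a cPPT/CTS that aids nuclear import. It ends in a ΔU3 self-inactivating 3' LTR. Between the LTRs, a human U6 RNA polymerase III promoter drives the PDIK1L-specific spacer joined to the Streptococcus pyogenes Cas9 guide scaffold. A separate EF-1α promoter with its intron A expresses puromycin N-acetyltransferase for selecting transduced mammalian cells, and a WPRE enhances transcript expression.

The plasmid does not encode Cas9, so it must be used with a separate Cas9 vector or in cells that already express the nuclease. The guide was designed against several PDIK1L reference transcripts and belongs to a human kinome gRNA collection produced in work on optimized sgRNA design. It is suited to knockout studies of this gene in human cells.
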