Addgene plasmid #76441: PDIK1L gRNA (BRDN0001145465)
Purpose: 3rd generation lentiviral gRNA plasmid targeting human PDIK1L
Depositing lab: John Doench & David Root. Depositing organization: Broad Institute. Publication: Optimized sgRNA design to maximize activity and minimize off-target effects of CRISPR-Cas9. Doench JG, Fusi N, Sullender M, Hegde M, Vaimberg EW, Donovan KF, Smith I, Tothova Z, Wilen C, Orchard R, Virgin HW, Listgarten J, Root DE. Nat Biotechnol. 2016 Jan 18. doi: 10.1038/nbt.3437. PubMed 26780180.
Backbone
  Vector backbone: lentiGuide-Puro
  Backbone manufacturer: Zhang Lab (Addgene plasmid # 52963)
  Vector type: Mammalian Expression, Lentiviral, CRISPR
  Selectable markers: Puromycin
Growth in bacteria
  Bacterial resistance: Ampicillin, 100 μg/mL
  Growth temperature: 37°C
  Growth strain: DH5alpha
  Copy number: High Copy
Gene/Insert
  Gene/Insert name: PDIK1L (alt names: PDIK1L; NM_001243532.1)
  gRNA/shRNA sequence: GAGGTAGGCCGAGGTAGTTA
  Species: H. sapiens (human)
  Entrez Gene: PDIK1L (a.k.a. CLIK1L, STK35L2, RP11-96L14.4)
  Promoter: hU6
  Cloning method: Unknown
  Sequencing primers: 5′ U6-F; 3′ pS2-R
Terms and licenses: Academic/Nonprofit Terms; Industry Terms: Not Available to Industry
Depositor comments: The gRNA was designed to target the following Genbank reference sequence(s): NM_001243532.1,NM_001243533.1,NM_152835.4. Note that this plasmid does NOT contain Cas9. It should be used in conjunction with lentiCas9-Blast (Addgene #52962) or otherwise with cell lines already expressing Cas9. Browse the full kinome gRNA library at http://www.addgene.org/pooled-library/broadgpp-human-kinome/ or visit http://www.broadinstitute.org/rnai/public/ for detailed protocols and information.
How to cite: PDIK1L gRNA (BRDN0001145465) was a gift from John Doench & David Root (Addgene plasmid # 76441 ; http://n2t.net/addgene:76441 ; RRID:Addgene_76441)
