>Addgene plasmid #76441 | PDIK1L gRNA (BRDN0001145465) | depositor partial sequence | sequence record 143901 | Target Sequence
GAGGTAGGCCGAGGTAGTTA
