>Addgene plasmid #76441 | PDIK1L gRNA (BRDN0001145465) | addgene partial sequence | sequence record 185843 | hU6-F
TAGAAAGTAATAATTTCTTGGGTAGTTTGCAGTTTTAAAATTATGTTTTAAAATGGACTATCATATGCTT
ACCGTAACTTGAAAGTATTTCGATTTCTTGGCTTTATATATCTTGTGGAAAGGACGAAACACCGGAGGTA
GGCCGAGGTAGTTAGTTTTAGAGCTAGAAATAGCAAGTTAAAATAAGGCTAGTCCGTTATCAACTTGAAA
AAGTGGCACCGAGTCGGTGCTTTTTTAAGCTTGGCGTAACTAGATCTTGAGACAAATGGCAGTATTCATC
CACAATTTTAAAAGAAAAGGGGGGATTGGGGGGTACAGTGCAGGGGAAAGAATAGTAGACATAATAGCAA
CAGACATACAAACTAAAGAATTACAAAAACAAATTACAAAAATTCAAAATTTTCGGGTTTATTACAGGGA
CAGCAGAGATCCACTTTGGCGCCGGCTCGAGGGGGCCCGGGTGCAAAGATGGATAAAGTTTTAAACAGAG
AGGAATCTTTGCAGCTAATGGACCTTCTAGGTCTTGAAAGGAGTGGGAATTGGCTCCGGTGCCCGTCAGT
GGGCAGAGCG
